Addgene plasmid #106452: pCR3.1-cGK1
Purpose: expression of murine cyclic GMP-dependent kinase
Depositing lab: Georg Weber. Depositing organization: Tufts Medical Center. Publication: Synergistic activation of the CMV promoter by NF-kappaB P50 and PKG. He B, Weber GF. Biochem Biophys Res Commun. 2004 Aug 13;321(1):13-20. doi: 10.1016/j.bbrc.2004.06.101. PubMed 15358208.
Backbone
  Vector backbone: pCR3.1
  Vector type: Mammalian Expression
  Selectable markers: Neomycin (select with G418)
Growth in bacteria
  Bacterial resistance: Ampicillin, 100 μg/mL
  Growth temperature: 37°C
  Growth strain: DH5alpha
  Copy number: High Copy
Gene/Insert
  Gene/Insert name: cyclic GMP-dependent kinase
  Species: M. musculus (mouse)
  Mutation: WT
  Entrez Gene: Prkg1 (a.k.a. CGKI, Gm19690, Prkg1b, Prkgr1b)
  Cloning method: Restriction Enzyme; 5′ cloning site BstX I (unknown if destroyed); 3′ cloning site BstX I (unknown if destroyed)
Terms and licenses: Academic/Nonprofit Terms; Industry Terms: Not Available to Industry
How to cite: pCR3.1-cGK1 was a gift from Georg Weber (Addgene plasmid # 106452 ; http://n2t.net/addgene:106452 ; RRID:Addgene_106452)
