[The description below was written by a language model from this plasmid's Addgene catalogue record and pLannotate feature annotations shown in this document.]
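Description:
pCR3.1-cGK1 is a mammalian expression plasmid of about 7.1 kb, built on the pCR3.1 backbone and carrying the wild-type mouse cyclic GMP-dependent protein kinase type I gene (Prkg1). The insert was placed between BstXI sites downstream of the human cytomegalovirus immediate-early enhancer and promoter, and transcription is terminated by the bovine growth hormone polyadenylation signal. A T7 promoter lies between the CMV promoter and the insert, which allows in vitro transcription or serves as a sequencing primer site. The automated annotation labels the Prkg1 open reading frame as a fragment match to the reference protein. It starts roughly 300 nt beyond the T7 promoter, so the annotated match may not cover the whole coding sequence, and the record does not specify which isoform is encoded. No epitope tag or reporter is annotated.

In bacteria the plasmid replicates from a high-copy ColE1/pUC-type origin and is selected with ampicillin through the β-lactamase gene. An f1 origin is also present for single-stranded DNA production. For mammalian cells, an SV40 enhancer/early promoter drives the Tn5 neomycin phosphotransferase gene, followed by the HSV thymidine kinase polyadenylation signal, so stable transfectants can be selected with G418. Several very short annotated hits (an HIV-1 LTR fragment, a ble fragment, and stray SV40, bGH and AmpR promoter fragments) are most likely backbone remnants or chance matches rather than functional parts.

The construct is intended for overexpressing the NO/cGMP-responsive serine/threonine kinase PKG in transfected mammalian cells. The associated study examined activation of the CMV promoter by PKG together with NF-κB p50.
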