Features (pLannotate 1.2.2; 17 found; start..end, strand, type, name):
      1..380     +  enhancer       CMV enhancer: human cytomegalovirus immediate early enhancer
    381..584     +  promoter       CMV promoter: human cytomegalovirus (CMV) immediate early promoter
    580..613     +  LTR            5' LTR (truncated) (fragment): truncated 5' long terminal repeat (LTR) from HIV-1
    629..647     +  promoter       T7 promoter: promoter for bacteriophage T7 RNA polymerase
    945..2789    +  CDS            Prkg1 (fragment): KGP1_MOUSE - Also known as Prkg1b, Prkgr1a, Prkgr1b. Experimental evidence at protein level: Swiss-Prot protein existence level 1. Serine/threonine protein kinase that acts as key mediator of the nitric oxide (NO)/cGMP signaling pathway. GMP binding activates PRKG1, which phosphorylates serines and threonines on many cellular proteins. Numerous protein targets for PRKG1 phosphorylation are implicated in modulating cellular calcium, but the contribution of each of these targets may vary substantially among cell types. Proteins that are phosphorylated by PRKG1 regulate platelet activation and ad
   2875..3099    +  polyA_signal   bGH poly(A) signal: bovine growth hormone polyadenylation signal
   3103..3121    +  promoter       SV40 promoter (fragment): SV40 enhancer and early promoter
   3231..3819    -  rep_origin     ori: high-copy-number ColE1/pMB1/pBR322/pUC origin of replication
   4041..4057    +  polyA_signal   bGH poly(A) signal (fragment): bovine growth hormone polyadenylation signal
   4148..4195    -  polyA_signal   HSV TK poly(A) signal: herpes simplex virus thymidine kinase polyadenylation signal (Cole and Stacy, 1985)
   4254..4406    -  CDS            ble (fragment): BLE_KLEPN - Experimental evidence at protein level: Swiss-Prot protein existence level 1. Binding protein with a strong affinity to the bleomycin family of antibiotics. Binds to CL990; an antimitotic-antibiotic compound. From Klebsiella pneumoniae.
   4427..5221    -  CDS            NeoR/KanR: aminoglycoside phosphotransferase from Tn5; aph(3')-II (or nptII); confers resistance to neomycin, kanamycin, and G418 (Geneticin®)
   5256..5613    -  promoter       SV40 promoter: SV40 enhancer and early promoter
   5615..5632    -  promoter       AmpR promoter (fragment): bla
   5673..6533    -  CDS            AmpR: β-lactamase; bla; confers resistance to ampicillin, carbenicillin, and related antibiotics
   6534..6638    -  promoter       AmpR promoter: bla
   6665..7093    +  rep_origin     f1 ori (sequence partly withheld): f1 bacteriophage origin of replication; arrow indicates direction of (+) strand synthesis
>Addgene plasmid #106452 | pCR3.1-cGK1 | addgene full sequence | sequence record 207852 | Addgene NGS Result
GACATTGATTATTGACTAGTTATTAATAGTAATCAATTACGGGGTCATTAGTTCATAGCCCATATATGGA
GTTCCGCGTTACATAACTTACGGTAAATGGCCCGCCTGGCTGACCGCCCAACGACCCCCGCCCATTGACG
TCAATAATGACGTATGTTCCCATAGTAACGCCAATAGGGACTTTCCATTGACGTCAATGGGTGGAGTATT
TACGGTAAACTGCCCACTTGGCAGTACATCAAGTGTATCATATGCCAAGTACGCCCCCTATTGACGTCAA
TGACGGTAAATGGCCCGCCTGGCATTATGCCCAGTACATGACCTTATGGGACTTTCCTACTTGGCAGTAC
ATCTACGTATTAGTCATCGCTATTACCATGGTGATGCGGTTTTGGCAGTACATCAATGGGCGTGGATAGC
GGTTTGACTCACGGGGATTTCCAAGTCTCCACCCCATTGACGTCAATGGGAGTTTGTTTTGGCACCAAAA
TCAACGGGACTTTCCAAAATGTCGTAACAACTCCGCCCCATTGACGCAAATGGGCGGTAGGCGTGTACGG
TGGGAGGTCTATATAAGCAGAGCTCTCTGGCTAACTAGAGAACCCACTGCTTACTGGCTTATCGAAATTA
ATACGACTCACTATAGGGAGACCCAAGCTGGCTAGCGTTTAAACTTAAGCTTGGTACCGAGCTCGGATCC
ACTAGTCCAGTGTGGTGGAATTCGGCTTAGCATGGGCACCCTGCGGGATTTACAGTATGCGCTCCAGGAG
AAGATCGAGGAGCTGAGGCAGCGGGATGCTCTCATCGATGAGCTGGAGCTGGAGTTGGATCAGAAGGACG
AACTGATCCAGAAGCTGCAGAACGAACTGGACAAGTATCGCTCGGTGATCCGGCCGGCCACCCAGCAGGC
GCAGAAGCAGAGCGCCAGCACCTTGCAGGGTGAACCGCGCACCAAGCGCCAGGCGATCTCCGCGGAGCCC
ACCGCCTTCGACATCCAGGATCTCAGCCACGTGACCCTGCCCTTCTACCCCAAGAGCCCACAGTCGAAGG
ATCTCATAAAGGAGGCTATCCTTGACAATGACTTCATGAAGAACTTGGAGCTGTCACAGATCCAGGAGAT
TGTGGACTGTATGTACCCCGTGGAATACGGCAAGGACAGCTGCATCATCAAGGAAGGCGATGTGGGGTCA
CTGGTGTACGTCATGGAAGATGGGAAGGTTGAGGTCACAAAAGAAGGCGTGAAGCTCTGCACCATGGGTC
CTGGAAAAGTGTTCGGGGAGCTGGCTATACTTTACAACTGTACCCGGACAGCGACCGTCAAGACTCTTGT
AAATGTGAAACTCTGGGCCATCGATCGACAATGTTTTCAAACAATAATGATGAGGACAGGACTCATCAAG
CATACCGAGTACATGGAATTTTTAAAAAGTGTTCCAACATTCCAGAGCCTTCCTGATGAAATCCTCAGCA
AGCTGGCTGATGTCCTCGAAGAGACCCACTATGAAAATGGAGAATATATCATCAGGCAGGGTGCAAGAGG
AGACACCTTCTTCATCATCAGTAAAGGGCAGGTGAATGTTACTCGAGAAGACTCACCAAGTGAAGACCCA
GTCTTCCTTAGAACTTTAGGGAAGGGAGATTGGTTTGGAGAGAAAGCGTTGCAGGGGGAGGATGTGAGAA
CAGCAAATGTTATTGCCGCAGAAGCTGTCACCTGCCTTGTGATTGACCGAGACTCTTTCAAGCATTTGAT
TGGAGGACTGGACGATGTTTCTAACAAAGCATATGAGGACGCAGAAGCAAAAGCAAAATATGAAGCCGAA
GCTGCCTTCTTCGCCAACCTGAAGCTGTCTGATTTCAACATCATTGACACCCTTGGAGTTGGAGGTTTCG
GACGAGTAGAGCTGGTCCAGTTGAAAAGTGAAGAATCCAAAACATTTGCAATGAAGATCCTCAAGAAACG
CCACATTGTGGACACCAGACAGCAGGAGCACATCCGCTCAGAGAAGCAGATCATGCAGGGGGCTCATTCT
GACTTCATTGTGAGGCTGTACAGGACATTTAAAGACAGCAAATACTTGTATATGTTGATGGAAGCGTGCC
TGGGTGGAGAGCTCTGGACTATTCTCAGGGATAGGGGTTCGTTTGAAGACTCAACAACCAGGTTTTACAC
TGCATGTGTGGTAGAAGCATTCGCCTATCTGCATTCCAAAGGAATCATTTACAGGGACCTCAAGCCGGAG
AATCTCATCCTAGATCATCGAGGCTATGCCAAACTGGTTGACTTTGGCTTTGCAAAGAAAATAGGATTTG
GAAAGAAAACATGGACTTTTTGTGGGACTCCAGAATATGTAGCCCCAGAGATCATCCTGAACAAAGGCCA
TGACATTTCAGCTGACTACTGGTCACTAGGAATTCTGATGTATGAGCTTCTGACTGGCAGCCCACCTTTC
TCAGGCCCAGATCCAATGAAAACCTACAATATCATACTGCGGGGGATTGACATGATAGAATTTCCAAAGA
AGATTGCAAAAAATGCTGCTAATTTAATTAAAAAACTATGCAGGGACAACCCATCAGAGAGGTTAGGAAA
TTTGAAAAACGGAGTCAAAGACATTCAGAAACACAAGTGGTTTGAGGGCTTTAATTGGGAAGGCTTAAGA
AAAGGCACCTTGACACCTCCCATAATTCCAAGTGTTGCGTCACCCACAGACACAAGCAATTTTGACAGTT
TCCCTGAGGACAGCGATGAGCCACCACCTGATGACAACTCAGGCTGGGACATAGACTTCTAATAAGCCGA
ATTCTGCAGATATCCAGCACAGTGGCGGCCGCTCGAGTCTAGAGGGCCCGTTTAAACCCGCTGATCAGCC
TCGACTGTGCCTTCTAGTTGCCAGCCATCTGTTGTTTGCCCCTCCCCCGTGCCTTCCTTGACCCTGGAAG
GTGCCACTCCCACTGTCCTTTCCTAATAAAATGAGGAAATTGCATCGCATTGTCTGAGTAGGTGTCATTC
TATTCTGGGGGGTGGGGTGGGGCAGGACAGCAAGGGGGAGGATTGGGAAGACAATAGCAGGCATGCTGGG
GATGCGGTGGGCTCTATGGCTTCTGAGGCGGAAAGAACCAGTGGCGGTAATACGGTTATCCACAGAATCA
GGGGATAACGCAGGAAAGAACATGTGAGCAAAAGGCCAGCAAAAGGCCAGGAACCGTAAAAAGGCCGCGT
TGCTGGCGTTTTTCCATAGGCTCCGCCCCCCTGACGAGCATCACAAAAATCGACGCTCAAGTCAGAGGTG
GCGAAACCCGACAGGACTATAAAGATACCAGGCGTTTCCCCCTGGAAGCTCCCTCGTGCGCTCTCCTGTT
CCGACCCTGCCGCTTACCGGATACCTGTCCGCCTTTCTCCCTTCGGGAAGCGTGGCGCTTTCTCATAGCT
CACGCTGTAGGTATCTCAGTTCGGTGTAGGTCGTTCGCTCCAAGCTGGGCTGTGTGCACGAACCCCCCGT
TCAGCCCGACCGCTGCGCCTTATCCGGTAACTATCGTCTTGAGTCCAACCCGGTAAGACACGACTTATCG
CCACTGGCAGCAGCCACTGGTAACAGGATTAGCAGAGCGAGGTATGTAGGCGGTGCTACAGAGTTCTTGA
AGTGGTGGCCTAACTACGGCTACACTAGAAGAACAGTATTTGGTATCTGCGCTCTGCTGAAGCCAGTTAC
CTTCGGAAAAAGAGTTGGTAGCTCTTGATCCGGCAAACAAACCACCGCTGGTAGCGGTGGTTTTTTTGTT
TGCAAGCAGCAGATTACGCGCAGAAAAAAAGGATCTCAAGAAGATCCTTTGATCTTTTCTACGGGGTCTG
ACGCTCAGTGGAACGAAAACTCACGTTAAGGGATTTTGGTCATGAGATTATCAAAAAGGATCTTCACCTA
GATCCTTTTAAATTAAAAATGAAGTTTTAAATCAATCTAAAGTATATATGAGTAACCTGAGGCTATGGCA
GGGCCTGCCGCCCCGACGTTGGCTGCGAGCCCTGGGCCTTCACCCGAACTTGGGGGGTGGGGTGGGGAAA
AGGAAGAAACGCGGGCGTATTGGCCCCAATGGGGTCTCGGTGGGGTATCGACAGAGTGCCAGCCCTGGGA
CCGAACCCCGCGTTTATGAACAAACGACCCAACACCGTGCGTTTTATTCTGTCTTTTTATTGCCGTCATA
GCGCGGGTTCCTTCCGGTATTGTCTCCTTCCGTGTTTCAGTTAGCCTCCCCCTAGGGTGGGCGAAGAACT
CCAGCATGAGATCCCCGCGCTGGAGGATCATCCAGCCGGCGTCCCGGAAAACGATTCCGAAGCCCAACCT
TTCATAGAAGGCGGCGGTGGAATCGAAATCTCGTGATGGCAGGTTGGGCGTCGCTTGGTCGGTCATTTCG
AACCCCAGAGTCCCGCTCAGAAGAACTCGTCAAGAAGGCGATAGAAGGCGATGCGCTGCGAATCGGGAGC
GGCGATACCGTAAAGCACGAGGAAGCGGTCAGCCCATTCGCCGCCAAGCTCTTCAGCAATATCACGGGTA
GCCAACGCTATGTCCTGATAGCGGTCCGCCACACCCAGCCGGCCACAGTCGATGAATCCAGAAAAGCGGC
CATTTTCCACCATGATATTCGGCAAGCAGGCATCGCCATGGGTCACGACGAGATCCTCGCCGTCGGGCAT
GCTCGCCTTGAGCCTGGCGAACAGTTCGGCTGGCGCGAGCCCCTGATGCTCTTCGTCCAGATCATCCTGA
TCGACAAGACCGGCTTCCATCCGAGTACGTGCTCGCTCGATGCGATGTTTCGCTTGGTGGTCGAATGGGC
AGGTAGCCGGATCAAGCGTATGCAGCCGCCGCATTGCATCAGCCATGATGGATACTTTCTCGGCAGGAGC
AAGGTGAGATGACAGGAGATCCTGCCCCGGCACTTCGCCCAATAGCAGCCAGTCCCTTCCCGCTTCAGTG
ACAACGTCGAGCACAGCTGCGCAAGGAACGCCCGTCGTGGCCAGCCACGATAGCCGCGCTGCCTCGTCTT
GCAGTTCATTCAGGGCACCGGACAGGTCGGTCTTGACAAAAAGAACCGGGCGCCCCTGCGCTGACAGCCG
GAACACGGCGGCATCAGAGCAGCCGATTGTCTGTTGTGCCCAGTCATAGCCGAATAGCCTCTCCACCCAA
GCGGCCGGAGAACCTGCGTGCAATCCATCTTGTTCAATCATGCGAAACGATCCTCATCCTGTCTCTTGAT
CGATCTTTGCAAAAGCCTAGGCCTCCAAAAAAGCCTCCTCACTACTTCTGGAATAGCTCAGAGGCCGAGG
CGGCCTCGGCCTCTGCATAAATAAAAAAAATTAGTCAGCCATGGGGCGGAGAATGGGCGGAACTGGGCGG
AGTTAGGGGCGGGATGGGCGGAGTTAGGGGCGGGACTATGGTTGCTGACTAATTGAGATGCATGCTTTGC
ATACTTCTGCCTGCTGGGGAGCCTGGGGACTTTCCACACCTGGTTGCTGACTAATTGAGATGCATGCTTT
GCATACTTCTGCCTGCTGGGGAGCCTGGGGACTTTCCACACCCTAACTGACACACATTCCACAGCTGGTT
CTTTCCGCCTCAGGACTCTTCCTTTTTCAATAAATCAATCTAAAGTATATATGAGTAAACTTGGTCTGAC
AGTTACCAATGCTTAATCAGTGAGGCACCTATCTCAGCGATCTGTCTATTTCGTTCATCCATAGTTGCCT
GACTCCCCGTCGTGTAGATAACTACGATACGGGAGGGCTTACCATCTGGCCCCAGTGCTGCAATGATACC
GCGAGACCCACGCTCACCGGCTCCAGATTTATCAGCAATAAACCAGCCAGCCGGAAGGGCCGAGCGCAGA
AGTGGTCCTGCAACTTTATCCGCCTCCATCCAGTCTATTAATTGTTGCCGGGAAGCTAGAGTAAGTAGTT
CGCCAGTTAATAGTTTGCGCAACGTTGTTGCCATTGCTACAGGCATCGTGGTGTCACGCTCGTCGTTTGG
TATGGCTTCATTCAGCTCCGGTTCCCAACGATCAAGGCGAGTTACATGATCCCCCATGTTGTGCAAAAAA
GCGGTTAGCTCCTTCGGTCCTCCGATCGTTGTCAGAAGTAAGTTGGCCGCAGTGTTATCACTCATGGTTA
TGGCAGCACTGCATAATTCTCTTACTGTCATGCCATCCGTAAGATGCTTTTCTGTGACTGGTGAGTACTC
AACCAAGTCATTCTGAGAATAGTGTATGCGGCGACCGAGTTGCTCTTGCCCGGCGTCAATACGGGATAAT
ACCGCGCCACATAGCAGAACTTTAAAAGTGCTCATCATTGGAAAACGTTCTTCGGGGCGAAAACTCTCAA
GGATCTTACCGCTGTTGAGATCCAGTTCGATGTAACCCACTCGTGCACCCAACTGATCTTCAGCATCTTT
TACTTTCACCAGCGTTTCTGGGTGAGCAAAAACAGGAAGGCAAAATGCCGCAAAAAAGGGAATAAGGGCG
ACACGGAAATGTTGAATACTCATACTCTTCCTTTTTCAATATTATTGAAGCATTTATCAGGGTTATTGTC
TCATGAGCGGATACATATTTGAATGTATTTAGAAAAATAAACAAATAGGGGTTCCGCGCACATTTCCCCG
AAAAGTGCCACCTG
[124 nt withheld, positions 6665-6788]
C
[91 nt withheld, positions 6790-6880]
A
[49 nt withheld, positions 6882-6930]
CCTTTGACGTTGGAGTCCACGTTCTTT
[37 nt withheld, positions 6958-6994]
ACCCTATCTCGGTCTATTCTTTTGATTTATAAGGGATTTTGCCGATTTCGGCCTATTGGTTAAAAAATGA
GCTGATTTAACAAAAATTTAACGCGAATTTTAACAAAATATTAACGCTTACAATTTACGCGCGCGTT
